Addgene plasmid #160287: pLEX307-HCoV-NL63-3CL-C144A
Purpose: Allows for constituitive mammalian expression of the HCoV-NL63 3CL protease with C144A mutation via transfection or lentivirus
Depositing lab: Alejandro Chavez. Depositing organization: Columbia University. Publication: Inhibitors of Coronavirus 3CL Proteases Protect Cells from Protease-Mediated Cytotoxicity. Resnick SJ, Iketani S, Hong SJ, Zask A, Liu H, Kim S, Melore S, Lin FY, Nair MS, Huang Y, Lee S, Tay NES, Rovis T, Yang HW, Xing L, Stockwell BR, Ho DD, Chavez A. J Virol. 2021 Jun 24;95(14):e0237420. doi: 10.1128/JVI.02374-20. Epub 2021 Jun 24. PubMed 33910954.
Backbone
  Vector backbone: pLEX_307
  Vector type: Mammalian Expression, Lentiviral
  Selectable markers: Puromycin
Growth in bacteria
  Bacterial resistance: Ampicillin, 100 μg/mL
  Growth temperature: 30°C
  Growth strain: NEB Stable ; NEB 10Beta
  Copy number: High Copy
Gene/Insert
  Gene/Insert name: 3CL Protease
  Species: HCoV-NL63
  Insert size (bp): 915
  Mutation: C144A
  Promoter: EF1a
  Cloning method: Gateway Cloning
  Sequencing primers: 5′ Unknown
Terms and licenses: Academic/Nonprofit Terms; Industry Terms: Not Available to Industry
Depositor comments: This plasmid is stored and distributed in NEB Stable. It can also be used to transform NEB 10Beta. The authors have noticed that there are high rates of recombination in these generated vectors. All users are advised to sequence the vectors and run them on a gel to ensure they show the expected full length insert and plasmid size. In cases where recombination has occurred it is typically between the viral LTR elements in the vector although recombination between the gateway cloning sites has also been observed. Please visit https://doi.org/10.1101/2020.08.29.272864 for bioRxiv preprint.
How to cite: pLEX307-HCoV-NL63-3CL-C144A was a gift from Alejandro Chavez (Addgene plasmid # 160287 ; http://n2t.net/addgene:160287 ; RRID:Addgene_160287)
