[The description below was written by a language model from this plasmid's Addgene catalogue record and pLannotate feature annotations shown in this document.]
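Description:
pLEX307-HCoV-NL63-3CL-C144A is a third-generation-style, self-inactivating HIV-1 lentiviral expression plasmid built on the pLEX_307 backbone, intended for constitutive expression of a mutant coronavirus protease in mammalian cells by either direct transfection or lentiviral transduction. In bacteria it is maintained through a high-copy ColE1/pUC-type origin and an ampicillin resistance gene (β-lactamase). An f1 origin and remnants of lac, T7 and T3 elements are also present in the backbone. The viral portion comprises an RSV promoter fused to a truncated 5' LTR, the Ψ packaging signal with a gag fragment, the RRE for Rev-dependent export of the genomic RNA, a cPPT/CTS, WPRE, and a ΔU3 3' LTR followed by an SV40 polyadenylation signal.

Two expression units sit between the LTRs. An SV40 early promoter drives puromycin N-acetyltransferase for selection of transfected or transduced cells. The EF-1α promoter drives the roughly 0.9 kb insert, the 3CL protease of human coronavirus NL63, annotated as a fragment of the viral replicase polyprotein. The insert was introduced by Gateway cloning and is flanked by attB1 and attB2 sites. A V5 epitope tag lies just downstream of attB2, although the record does not say whether it is translated in frame with the protease. The insert carries a C144A substitution. Its purpose is not stated, but the residue is presumably the catalytic cysteine, and the associated work on protease-mediated cytotoxicity and 3CL inhibitors suggests use as an inactive control. The depositors warn that these vectors recombine frequently, usually between the LTRs and sometimes between the Gateway sites, so insert and plasmid size should be verified.
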