Features (pLannotate 1.2.2; 33 found; start..end, strand, type, name):
     23..89      +  CDS            small t antigen (fragment): SV40 (simian virus 40) small t antigen
     96..1274    +  promoter       EF-1α promoter: strong constitutive promoter for human elongation factor EF-1α
   1294..1318    +  protein_bind   attB1: mutant version of attB; recombination site for the Gateway® BP reaction BP Clonase™
   1327..2235    +  CDS            R1A_CVHNL (fragment): Experimental evidence at protein level: Swiss-Prot protein existence level 1. Nsp9 is a ssRNA-binding protein. From Human coronavirus NL63 (HCoV-NL63).
   2240..2264    -  protein_bind   attB2: mutant version of attB; recombination site for the Gateway® BP reaction BP Clonase™
   2272..2313    +  CDS            V5 tag: epitope tag from simian virus 5
   2364..2952    +  misc_feature   WPRE: woodchuck hepatitis virus posttranscriptional regulatory element
   3003..3022    +  misc_feature   cPPT/CTS (fragment): central polypurine tract and central termination sequence of HIV-1
   3024..3257    +  LTR            3' LTR (ΔU3): self-inactivating 3' long terminal repeat (LTR) from HIV-1
   3335..3456    +  polyA_signal   SV40 poly(A) signal: SV40 polyadenylation signal
   3496..3631    +  rep_origin     SV40 ori: SV40 origin of replication
   3652..3670    -  promoter       T7 promoter: promoter for bacteriophage T7 RNA polymerase
   3678..3833    +  CDS            lacZα (fragment): LacZα fragment of β-galactosidase; lacZ fragment
   3838..4266    +  rep_origin     f1 ori (sequence partly withheld): f1 bacteriophage origin of replication; arrow indicates direction of (+) strand synthesis
   4319..4423    +  promoter       AmpR promoter: bla
   4424..5284    +  CDS            AmpR: β-lactamase; bla; confers resistance to ampicillin, carbenicillin, and related antibiotics
   5455..6043    +  rep_origin     ori: high-copy-number ColE1/pMB1/pBR322/pUC origin of replication
   6226..6318    +  CDS            lacI (fragment): lac repressor; lacI; The lac repressor binds to the lac operator to inhibit transcription in E. coli. This inhibition can be relieved by adding lactose or isopropyl-β-D-thiogalactopyranoside (IPTG).
   6331..6352    +  protein_bind   CAP binding site: CAP binding activates transcription in the presence of cAMP. E. coli catabolite activator protein
   6367..6397    +  promoter       lac promoter: promoter for the E. coli lac operon
   6405..6421    +  protein_bind   lac operator: The lac repressor binds to the lac operator to inhibit transcription in E. coli. This inhibition can be relieved by adding lactose or isopropyl-β-D-thiogalactopyranoside (IPTG). lac repressor encoded by lacI
   6466..6484    +  promoter       T3 promoter: promoter for bacteriophage T3 RNA polymerase
   6512..6738    +  promoter       RSV promoter: Rous sarcoma virus enhancer/promoter
   6739..6919    +  LTR            5' LTR (truncated): truncated 5' long terminal repeat (LTR) from HIV-1
   6966..7091    +  misc_feature   HIV-1 Ψ: packaging signal of human immunodeficiency virus type 1
   7075..7438    +  CDS            HIV-1 gag (fragment): gag protein from human immunodeficiency virus 1; gag
   7584..7817    +  misc_feature   RRE: The Rev response element (RRE) of HIV-1 allows for Rev-dependent mRNA export from the nucleus to the cytoplasm.
   8194..8220    +  CDS            Rev (fragment): human immunodeficiency virus 1 (HIV-1) Rev protein; rev; enhances nuclear export of unspliced and incompletely spliced viral mRNAs
   8227..8250    +  promoter       SV40 promoter (fragment): SV40 early promoter
   8251..8322    +  promoter       SV40 promoter (fragment): SV40 enhancer and early promoter
   8346..8481    +  rep_origin     SV40 ori: SV40 origin of replication
   8527..9123    +  CDS            PuroR (fragment): puromycin N-acetyltransferase; pac from Streptomyces; confers resistance to puromycin
   9172..9289    +  misc_feature   cPPT/CTS: central polypurine tract and central termination sequence of HIV-1
>Addgene plasmid #160287 | pLEX307-HCoV-NL63-3CL-C144A | addgene full sequence | sequence record 313905 | Addgene NGS Result
CTCGAGGCCTGCAGGTGCAAAGATGGATAAAGTTTTAAACAGAGAGGAATCTTTGCAGCTAATGGACCTT
CTAGGTCTTGAAAGGAGTGGGAATTGGCTCCGGTGCCCGTCAGTGGGCAGAGCGCACATCGCCCACAGTC
CCCGAGAAGTTGGGGGGAGGGGTCGGCAATTGAACCGGTGCCTAGAGAAGGTGGCGCGGGGTAAACTGGG
AAAGTGATGTCGTGTACTGGCTCCGCCTTTTTCCCGAGGGTGGGGGAGAACCGTATATAAGTGCAGTAGT
CGCCGTGAACGTTCTTTTTCGCAACGGGTTTGCCGCCAGAACACAGGTAAGTGCCGTGTGTGGTTCCCGC
GGGCCTGGCCTCTTTACGGGTTATGGCCCTTGCGTGCCTTGAATTACTTCCACCTGGCTGCAGTACGTGA
TTCTTGATCCCGAGCTTCGGGTTGGAAGTGGGTGGGAGAGTTCGAGGCCTTGCGCTTAAGGAGCCCCTTC
GCCTCGTGCTTGAGTTGAGGCCTGGCCTGGGCGCTGGGGCCGCCGCGTGCGAATCTGGTGGCACCTTCGC
GCCTGTCTCGCTGCTTTCGATAAGTCTCTAGCCATTTAAAATTTTTGATGACCTGCTGCGACGCTTTTTT
TCTGGCAAGATAGTCTTGTAAATGCGGGCCAAGATCTGCACACTGGTATTTCGGTTTTTGGGGCCGCGGG
CGGCGACGGGGCCCGTGCGTCCCAGCGCACATGTTCGGCGAGGCGGGGCCTGCGAGCGCGGCCACCGAGA
ATCGGACGGGGGTAGTCTCAAGCTGGCCGGCCTGCTCTGGTGCCTGGCCTCGCGCCGCCGTGTATCGCCC
CGCCCTGGGCGGCAAGGCTGGCCCGGTCGGCACCAGTTGCGTGAGCGGAAAGATGGCCGCTTCCCGGCCC
TGCTGCAGGGAGCTCAAAATGGAGGACGCGGCGCTCGGGAGAGCGGGCGGGTGAGTCACCCACACAAAGG
AAAAGGGCCTTTCCGTCCTCAGCCGTCGCTTCATGTGACTCCACGGAGTACCGGGCGCCGTCCAGGCACC
TCGATTAGTTCTCGAGCTTTTGGAGTACGTCGTCTTTAGGTTGGGGGGAGGGGTTTTATGCGATGGAGTT
TCCCCACACTGAGTGGGTGGAGACTGAAGTTAGGCCAGCTTGGCACTTGATGTAATTCTCCTTGGAATTT
GCCCTTTTTGAGTTTGGATCTTGGTTCATTCTCAAGCCTCAGACAGTGGTTCAAAGTTTTTTTCTTCCAT
TTCAGGTGTCGTGAGGCTAGCATCGATTGATCAACAAGTTTGTACAAAAAAGCAGGCTACAAAATGTCTG
GTCTTAAGAAGATGGCACAACCATCTGGTTGTGTTGAGAGATGTGTGGTTCGCGTCTGTTATGGTAGTAC
TGTGCTTAATGGAGTTTGGTTAGGTGACACTGTTACTTGTCCTAGACATGTCATAGCACCATCAACCACT
GTTCTTATTGATTATGATCATGCATATAGTACTATGCGTTTGCATAATTTTTCAGTGTCTTATAATGGTG
TCTTCTTGGGAGTTGTTGGTGTTACAATGCATGGTTCTGTGTTGCGTATTAAGGTTTCACAATCTAATGT
ACATACACCTAAACATGTTTTTAAAACGTTGAAACCTGGTGATTCTTTTAATATTTTAGCATGTTATGAA
GGTATTGCATCTGGTGTTTTTGGTGTTAATTTACGTACAAACTTTACTATTAAAGGTTCTTTTATAAATG
GAGCTGCCGGTTCTCCTGGTTATAATGTTAGAAATGATGGTACTGTTGAGTTTTGTTATTTACACCAAAT
TGAGTTAGGTAGTGGTGCTCATGTTGGTTCTGATTTTACTGGTAGTGTTTATGGTAATTTTGATGACCAA
CCTAGTTTGCAAGTTGAGAGTGCCAACCTTATGCTATCAGATAATGTTGTTGCCTTTTTGTATGCTGCTT
TGTTGAATGGTTGTAGGTGGTGGTTGCGTTCAACTAGAGTTAATGTTGATGGTTTTAATGAATGGGCTAT
GGCTAATGGTTATACAAGTGTTTCTAGTGTTGAGTGCTATTCTATTTTGGCAGCAAAAACTGGTGTTAGT
GTTGAACAATTGTTAGCTTCCATTCAACATCTTCATGAAGGTTTTGGTGGTAAAAACATACTTGGTTATT
CTAGTTTATGTGATGAGTTCACACTAGCTGAAGTTGTGAAGCAGATGTATGGTGTTAACTTGCAATAAAA
CCCAGCTTTCTTGTACAAAGTGGTTGATATCGGTAAGCCTATCCCTAACCCTCTCCTCGGTCTCGATTCT
ACGTAGTAATGAACTAGTACCGGTTAAGTCGACAATCAACGCGTTAAGTCGACAATCAACCTCTGGATTA
CAAAATTTGTGAAAGATTGACTGGTATTCTTAACTATGTTGCTCCTTTTACGCTATGTGGATACGCTGCT
TTAATGCCTTTGTATCATGCTATTGCTTCCCGTATGGCTTTCATTTTCTCCTCCTTGTATAAATCCTGGT
TGCTGTCTCTTTATGAGGAGTTGTGGCCCGTTGTCAGGCAACGTGGCGTGGTGTGCACTGTGTTTGCTGA
CGCAACCCCCACTGGTTGGGGCATTGCCACCACCTGTCAGCTCCTTTCCGGGACTTTCGCTTTCCCCCTC
CCTATTGCCACGGCGGAACTCATCGCCGCCTGCCTTGCCCGCTGCTGGACAGGGGCTCGGCTGTTGGGCA
CTGACAATTCCGTGGTGTTGTCGGGGAAATCATCGTCCTTTCCTTGGCTGCTCGCCTGTGTTGCCACCTG
GATTCTGCGCGGGACGTCCTTCTGCTACGTCCCTTCGGCCCTCAATCCAGCGGACCTTCCTTCCCGCGGC
CTGCTGCCGGCTCTGCGGCCTCTTCCGCGTCTTCGCCTTCGCCCTCAGACGAGTCGGATCTCCCTTTGGG
CCGCCTCCCCGCGTCGACTTTAAGACCAATGACTTACAAGGCAGCTGTAGATCTTAGCCACTTTTTAAAA
GAAAAGGGGGGACTGGAAGGGCTAATTCACTCCCAACGAAGACAAGATCTGCTTTTTGCTTGTACTGGGT
CTCTCTGGTTAGACCAGATCTGAGCCTGGGAGCTCTCTGGCTAACTAGGGAACCCACTGCTTAAGCCTCA
ATAAAGCTTGCCTTGAGTGCTTCAAGTAGTGTGTGCCCGTCTGTTGTGTGACTCTGGTAACTAGAGATCC
CTCAGACCCTTTTAGTCAGTGTGGAAAATCTCTAGCAGTACGTATAGTAGTTCATGTCATCTTATTATTC
AGTATTTATAACTTGCAAAGAAATGAATATCAGAGAGTGAGAGGAACTTGTTTATTGCAGCTTATAATGG
TTACAAATAAAGCAATAGCATCACAAATTTCACAAATAAAGCATTTTTTTCACTGCATTCTAGTTGTGGT
TTGTCCAAACTCATCAATGTATCTTATCATGTCTGGCTCTAGCTATCCCGCCCCTAACTCCGCCCATCCC
GCCCCTAACTCCGCCCAGTTCCGCCCATTCTCCGCCCCATGGCTGACTAATTTTTTTTATTTATGCAGAG
GCCGAGGCCGCCTCGGCCTCTGAGCTATTCCAGAAGTAGTGAGGAGGCTTTTTTGGAGGCCTAGGGACGT
ACCCAATTCGCCCTATAGTGAGTCGTATTACGCGCGCTCACTGGCCGTCGTTTTACAACGTCGTGACTGG
GAAAACCCTGGCGTTACCCAACTTAATCGCCTTGCAGCACATCCCCCTTTCGCCAGCTGGCGTAATAGCG
AAGAGGCCCGCACCGATCGCCCTTCCCAACAGTTGCGCAGCCTGAATGGCGAATGGG
[124 nt withheld, positions 3838-3961]
C
[91 nt withheld, positions 3963-4053]
A
[49 nt withheld, positions 4055-4103]
CCTTTGACGTTGGAGTCCACGTTCTTT
[37 nt withheld, positions 4131-4167]
ACCCTATCTCGGTCTATTCTTTTGATTTATAAGGGATTTTGCCGATTTCGGCCTATTGGTTAAAAAATGA
GCTGATTTAACAAAAATTTAACGCGAATTTTAACAAAATATTAACGCTTACAATTTAGGTGGCACTTTTC
GGGGAAATGTGCGCGGAACCCCTATTTGTTTATTTTTCTAAATACATTCAAATATGTATCCGCTCATGAG
ACAATAACCCTGATAAATGCTTCAATAATATTGAAAAAGGAAGAGTATGAGTATTCAACATTTCCGTGTC
GCCCTTATTCCCTTTTTTGCGGCATTTTGCCTTCCTGTTTTTGCTCACCCAGAAACGCTGGTGAAAGTAA
AAGATGCTGAAGATCAGTTGGGTGCACGAGTGGGTTACATCGAACTGGATCTCAACAGCGGTAAGATCCT
TGAGAGTTTTCGCCCCGAAGAACGTTTTCCAATGATGAGCACTTTTAAAGTTCTGCTATGTGGCGCGGTA
TTATCCCGTATTGACGCCGGGCAAGAGCAACTCGGTCGCCGCATACACTATTCTCAGAATGACTTGGTTG
AGTACTCACCAGTCACAGAAAAGCATCTTACGGATGGCATGACAGTAAGAGAATTATGCAGTGCTGCCAT
AACCATGAGTGATAACACTGCGGCCAACTTACTTCTGACAACGATCGGAGGACCGAAGGAGCTAACCGCT
TTTTTGCACAACATGGGGGATCATGTAACTCGCCTTGATCGTTGGGAACCGGAGCTGAATGAAGCCATAC
CAAACGACGAGCGTGACACCACGATGCCTGTAGCAATGGCAACAACGTTGCGCAAACTATTAACTGGCGA
ACTACTTACTCTAGCTTCCCGGCAACAATTAATAGACTGGATGGAGGCGGATAAAGTTGCAGGACCACTT
CTGCGCTCGGCCCTTCCGGCTGGCTGGTTTATTGCTGATAAATCTGGAGCCGGTGAGCGTGGGTCTCGCG
GTATCATTGCAGCACTGGGGCCAGATGGTAAGCCCTCCCGTATCGTAGTTATCTACACGACGGGGAGTCA
GGCAACTATGGATGAACGAAATAGACAGATCGCTGAGATAGGTGCCTCACTGATTAAGCATTGGTAACTG
TCAGACCAAGTTTACTCATATATACTTTAGATTGATTTAAAACTTCATTTTTAATTTAAAAGGATCTAGG
TGAAGATCCTTTTTGATAATCTCATGACCAAAATCCCTTAACGTGAGTTTTCGTTCCACTGAGCGTCAGA
CCCCGTAGAAAAGATCAAAGGATCTTCTTGAGATCCTTTTTTTCTGCGCGTAATCTGCTGCTTGCAAACA
AAAAAACCACCGCTACCAGCGGTGGTTTGTTTGCCGGATCAAGAGCTACCAACTCTTTTTCCGAAGGTAA
CTGGCTTCAGCAGAGCGCAGATACCAAATACTGTTCTTCTAGTGTAGCCGTAGTTAGGCCACCACTTCAA
GAACTCTGTAGCACCGCCTACATACCTCGCTCTGCTAATCCTGTTACCAGTGGCTGCTGCCAGTGGCGAT
AAGTCGTGTCTTACCGGGTTGGACTCAAGACGATAGTTACCGGATAAGGCGCAGCGGTCGGGCTGAACGG
GGGGTTCGTGCACACAGCCCAGCTTGGAGCGAACGACCTACACCGAACTGAGATACCTACAGCGTGAGCT
ATGAGAAAGCGCCACGCTTCCCGAAGGGAGAAAGGCGGACAGGTATCCGGTAAGCGGCAGGGTCGGAACA
GGAGAGCGCACGAGGGAGCTTCCAGGGGGAAACGCCTGGTATCTTTATAGTCCTGTCGGGTTTCGCCACC
TCTGACTTGAGCGTCGATTTTTGTGATGCTCGTCAGGGGGGCGGAGCCTATGGAAAAACGCCAGCAACGC
GGCCTTTTTACGGTTCCTGGCCTTTTGCTGGCCTTTTGCTCACATGTTCTTTCCTGCGTTATCCCCTGAT
TCTGTGGATAACCGTATTACCGCCTTTGAGTGAGCTGATACCGCTCGCCGCAGCCGAACGACCGAGCGCA
GCGAGTCAGTGAGCGAGGAAGCGGAAGAGCGCCCAATACGCAAACCGCCTCTCCCCGCGCGTTGGCCGAT
TCATTAATGCAGCTGGCACGACAGGTTTCCCGACTGGAAAGCGGGCAGTGAGCGCAACGCAATTAATGTG
AGTTAGCTCACTCATTAGGCACCCCAGGCTTTACACTTTATGCTTCCGGCTCGTATGTTGTGTGGAATTG
TGAGCGGATAACAATTTCACACAGGAAACAGCTATGACCATGATTACGCCAAGCGCGCAATTAACCCTCA
CTAAAGGGAACAAAAGCTGGAGCTGCAAGCTTAATGTAGTCTTATGCAATACTCTTGTAGTCTTGCAACA
TGGTAACGATGAGTTAGCAACATGCCTTACAAGGAGAGAAAAAGCACCGTGCATGCCGATTGGTGGAAGT
AAGGTGGTACGATCGTGCCTTATTAGGAAGGCAACAGACGGGTCTGACATGGATTGGACGAACCACTGAA
TTGCCGCATTGCAGAGATATTGTATTTAAGTGCCTAGCTCGATACATAAACGGGTCTCTCTGGTTAGACC
AGATCTGAGCCTGGGAGCTCTCTGGCTAACTAGGGAACCCACTGCTTAAGCCTCAATAAAGCTTGCCTTG
AGTGCTTCAAGTAGTGTGTGCCCGTCTGTTGTGTGACTCTGGTAACTAGAGATCCCTCAGACCCTTTTAG
TCAGTGTGGAAAATCTCTAGCAGTGGCGCCCGAACAGGGACTTGAAAGCGAAAGGGAAACCAGAGGAGCT
CTCTCGACGCAGGACTCGGCTTGCTGAAGCGCGCACGGCAAGAGGCGAGGGGCGGCGACTGGTGAGTACG
CCAAAAATTTTGACTAGCGGAGGCTAGAAGGAGAGAGATGGGTGCGAGAGCGTCAGTATTAAGCGGGGGA
GAATTAGATCGCGATGGGAAAAAATTCGGTTAAGGCCAGGGGGAAAGAAAAAATATAAATTAAAACATAT
AGTATGGGCAAGCAGGGAGCTAGAACGATTCGCAGTTAATCCTGGCCTGTTAGAAACATCAGAAGGCTGT
AGACAAATACTGGGACAGCTACAACCATCCCTTCAGACAGGATCAGAAGAACTTAGATCATTATATAATA
CAGTAGCAACCCTCTATTGTGTGCATCAAAGGATAGAGATAAAAGACACCAAGGAAGCTTTAGACAAGAT
AGAGGAAGAGCAAAACAAAAGTAAGACCACCGCACAGCAAGCGGCCGCTGATCTTCAGACCTGGAGGAGG
AGATATGAGGGACAATTGGAGAAGTGAATTATATAAATATAAAGTAGTAAAAATTGAACCATTAGGAGTA
GCACCCACCAAGGCAAAGAGAAGAGTGGTGCAGAGAGAAAAAAGAGCAGTGGGAATAGGAGCTTTGTTCC
TTGGGTTCTTGGGAGCAGCAGGAAGCACTATGGGCGCAGCGTCAATGACGCTGACGGTACAGGCCAGACA
ATTATTGTCTGGTATAGTGCAGCAGCAGAACAATTTGCTGAGGGCTATTGAGGCGCAACAGCATCTGTTG
CAACTCACAGTCTGGGGCATCAAGCAGCTCCAGGCAAGAATCCTGGCTGTGGAAAGATACCTAAAGGATC
AACAGCTCCTGGGGATTTGGGGTTGCTCTGGAAAACTCATTTGCACCACTGCTGTGCCTTGGAATGCTAG
TTGGAGTAATAAATCTCTGGAACAGATTTGGAATCACACGACCTGGATGGAGTGGGACAGAGAAATTAAC
AATTACACAAGCTTAATACACTCCTTAATTGAAGAATCGCAAAACCAGCAAGAAAAGAATGAACAAGAAT
TATTGGAATTAGATAAATGGGCAAGTTTGTGGAATTGGTTTAACATAACAAATTGGCTGTGGTATATAAA
ATTATTCATAATGATAGTAGGAGGCTTGGTAGGTTTAAGAATAGTTTTTGCTGTACTTTCTATAGTGAAT
AGAGTTAGGCAGGGATATTCACCATTATCGTTTCAGACCCACCTCCCAACCCCGAGGGGACCCATGCATT
GCATCTCAATTAGTCAGCAACCAGGTGTGGAAAGTCCCCAGGCTCCCCAGCAGGCAGAAGTATGCAAAGC
ATGCGTCTCAATTAGTCAGCAACCATAGTCCCGCCCCTAACTCCGCCCATCCCGCCCCTAACTCCGCCCA
GTTCCGCCCATTCTCCGCCCCATGGCTGACTAATTTTTTTTATTTATGCAGAGGCCGAGGCCGCCTCGGC
CTCTGAGCTATTCCAGAAGTAGTGAGGAGGCTTTTTTGGAGGCCTAGGCTTTTGCAAAAAGCTTTCTAGA
GGTACCACCGGAGCTTACCATGACCGAGTACAAGCCCACGGTGCGCCTCGCCACCCGCGACGACGTCCCC
AGGGCCGTACGCACCCTCGCCGCCGCGTTCGCCGACTACCCCGCCACGCGCCACACCGTCGATCCGGACC
GCCACATCGAGCGGGTCACCGAGCTGCAAGAACTCTTCCTCACGCGCGTCGGGCTCGACATCGGCAAGGT
GTGGGTCGCGGACGACGGCGCCGCCGTGGCGGTCTGGACCACGCCGGAGAGCGTCGAAGCGGGGGCGGTG
TTCGCCGAGATCGGCCCGCGCATGGCCGAGTTGAGCGGTTCCCGGCTGGCCGCGCAGCAACAGATGGAAG
GCCTCCTGGCGCCGCACCGGCCCAAGGAGCCCGCGTGGTTCCTGGCCACCGTCGGCGTCTCGCCCGACCA
CCAGGGCAAGGGTCTGGGCAGCGCCGTCGTGCTCCCCGGAGTGGAGGCGGCCGAGCGCGCCGGGGTGCCC
GCCTTCCTGGAGACCTCCGCGCCCCGCAACCTCCCCTTCTACGAGCGGCTCGGCTTCACCGTCACCGCCG
ACGTCGAGGTGCCCGAAGGACCGCGCACCTGGTGCATGACCCGCAAGCCCGGTGCCAGTTAACGAATTCT
AGATCTTGAGACAAATGGCAGTATTCATCCACAATTTTAAAAGAAAAGGGGGGATTGGGGGGTACAGTGC
AGGGGAAAGAATAGTAGACATAATAGCAACAGACATACAAACTAAAGAATTACAAAAACAAATTACAAAA
ATTCAAAATTTTCGGGTTTATTACAGGGACAGCAGAGATCCACTTTGGCGCCGG
