>Addgene plasmid #160287 | pLEX307-HCoV-NL63-3CL-C144A | depositor partial sequence | sequence record 310369 | HCoV-NL63-3CL-C144A gene
ATGTCTGGTCTTAAGAAGATGGCACAACCATCTGGTTGTGTTGAGAGATGTGTGGTTCGCGTCTGTTATG
GTAGTACTGTGCTTAATGGAGTTTGGTTAGGTGACACTGTTACTTGTCCTAGACATGTCATAGCACCATC
AACCACTGTTCTTATTGATTATGATCATGCATATAGTACTATGCGTTTGCATAATTTTTCAGTGTCTTAT
AATGGTGTCTTCTTGGGAGTTGTTGGTGTTACAATGCATGGTTCTGTGTTGCGTATTAAGGTTTCACAAT
CTAATGTACATACACCTAAACATGTTTTTAAAACGTTGAAACCTGGTGATTCTTTTAATATTTTAGCATG
TTATGAAGGTATTGCATCTGGTGTTTTTGGTGTTAATTTACGTACAAACTTTACTATTAAAGGTTCTTTT
ATAAATGGAGCTGCCGGTTCTCCTGGTTATAATGTTAGAAATGATGGTACTGTTGAGTTTTGTTATTTAC
ACCAAATTGAGTTAGGTAGTGGTGCTCATGTTGGTTCTGATTTTACTGGTAGTGTTTATGGTAATTTTGA
TGACCAACCTAGTTTGCAAGTTGAGAGTGCCAACCTTATGCTATCAGATAATGTTGTTGCCTTTTTGTAT
GCTGCTTTGTTGAATGGTTGTAGGTGGTGGTTGCGTTCAACTAGAGTTAATGTTGATGGTTTTAATGAAT
GGGCTATGGCTAATGGTTATACAAGTGTTTCTAGTGTTGAGTGCTATTCTATTTTGGCAGCAAAAACTGG
TGTTAGTGTTGAACAATTGTTAGCTTCCATTCAACATCTTCATGAAGGTTTTGGTGGTAAAAACATACTT
GGTTATTCTAGTTTATGTGATGAGTTCACACTAGCTGAAGTTGTGAAGCAGATGTATGGTGTTAACTTGC
AATAA
